Addgene plasmid #242857: pFS557
Purpose: This plasmid will be used to replace the promoter of a gene with the PenotetSW1 promoter at its endogenous locus
Depositing lab: Nick Rhind. Depositing organization: University of Massachusetts, Worcester. Publication: A Tetracycline-Inducible Promoter Replacement System for Schizosaccharomyces pombe. Bashir S, Sivakumar S, Rhind N. MicroPubl Biol. 2025 Aug 21;2025:10.17912/micropub.biology.001759. doi: 10.17912/micropub.biology.001759. eCollection 2025. PubMed 40918427.
Backbone
  Vector backbone: pCR2.1-hph
  Backbone size w/o insert (bp): 5632
  Vector type: Yeast Expression
  Selectable markers: Hygromycin
Growth in bacteria
  Bacterial resistance: Ampicillin, 100 μg/mL
  Growth temperature: 37°C
  Growth strain: DH5alpha
  Copy number: High Copy
Gene/Insert 1
  Gene/Insert name: TetR
  Species: S. pombe (fission yeast)
  Insert size (bp): 621
  Promoter: CMV promoter
  Cloning method: Gibson Cloning
  Sequencing primers: 5′ unknown
Gene/Insert 2
  Gene/Insert name: mECitrine
  Species: S. pombe (fission yeast)
  Insert size (bp): 714
  Promoter: enotetSW1 promoter
  Cloning method: Gibson Cloning
  Sequencing primers: 5′ unknown
Terms and licenses: Academic/Nonprofit Terms; Industry Terms: Not Available to Industry
How to cite: pFS557 was a gift from Nick Rhind (Addgene plasmid # 242857 ; http://n2t.net/addgene:242857 ; RRID:Addgene_242857)
