[The description below was written by a language model from this plasmid's Addgene catalogue record and pLannotate feature annotations shown in this document.]
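Description:
pFS557 is a template plasmid for tetracycline-inducible promoter replacement in the fission yeast Schizosaccharomyces pombe, built on the pCR2.1-hph backbone. It is a high-copy plasmid in E. coli, replicating from a ColE1/pUC-type origin and selected with ampicillin via the β-lactamase gene. The backbone also carries a neo (kanamycin resistance) coding sequence, an f1 phage origin, and remnants of the lac promoter/lacZα cloning region with flanking T7 promoters, all typical of pCR2.1-derived vectors. No yeast replication origin is annotated, which fits its stated use for integration at a chromosomal locus rather than episomal maintenance.

The functional cassette has three parts. An hphMX6 marker, ending in the Ashbya gossypii TEF terminator, confers hygromycin resistance for selecting yeast integrants. Next to it, in the opposite orientation, the E. coli TetR repressor is expressed from the CMV enhancer/promoter. Reading away from TetR is the enotetSW1 promoter, which the annotation software picks up only as a short match to a tet-operator-containing H1 promoter variant. It drives a 714 bp Aequorea-derived yellow fluorescent protein that the record calls mECitrine. TetR should bind the operator sites in enotetSW1 and hold transcription off until tetracycline or an analogue releases it, so repressor, regulated promoter and marker travel together as one unit.

According to the record, the plasmid is used to replace a gene's native promoter with PenotetSW1 at its endogenous locus, putting that gene under tetracycline control. The record does not describe how the cassette is targeted, or whether mECitrine serves as a reporter or as an N-terminal tag on the target gene.
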