Features (pLannotate 1.2.2; 21 found; start..end, strand, type, name):
      1..589     +  rep_origin     ori: high-copy-number ColE1/pMB1/pBR322/pUC origin of replication
    772..864     +  CDS            lacI (fragment): lac repressor; lacI; The lac repressor binds to the lac operator to inhibit transcription in E. coli. This inhibition can be relieved by adding lactose or isopropyl-β-D-thiogalactopyranoside (IPTG).
    877..898     +  protein_bind   CAP binding site: CAP binding activates transcription in the presence of cAMP. E. coli catabolite activator protein
    913..943     +  promoter       lac promoter: promoter for the E. coli lac operon
    951..967     +  protein_bind   lac operator: The lac repressor binds to the lac operator to inhibit transcription in E. coli. This inhibition can be relieved by adding lactose or isopropyl-β-D-thiogalactopyranoside (IPTG). lac repressor encoded by lacI
   1138..2713    +  gene           hphMX6: yeast selectable marker conferring hygromycin resistance
   2516..2713    +  terminator     TEF terminator: Ashbya gossypii TEF terminator
   2745..2900    -  CDS            lacZα (fragment): LacZα fragment of β-galactosidase; lacZ fragment
   2908..2926    +  promoter       T7 promoter: promoter for bacteriophage T7 RNA polymerase
   2939..3559    -  CDS            tetR: TETR2_ECOLX - Experimental evidence at protein level: Swiss-Prot protein existence level 1. TetR is the repressor of the tetracycline resistance element; its N-terminal region forms a helix-turn-helix structure and binds DNA. Binding of tetracycline to TetR reduces the repressor affinity for the tetracycline resistance gene (tetA) promoter operator sites. From Escherichia coli.
   3661..3864    -  promoter       CMV promoter: human cytomegalovirus (CMV) immediate early promoter
   3865..4244    -  enhancer       CMV enhancer: human cytomegalovirus immediate early enhancer
   4552..4573    +  promoter       H1-2O2 promoter (fragment): doxycycline-inducible variant of the human H1 RNA promoter (Henriksen et al., 2007)
   4631..5344    +  CDS            10B: 10B is a fluorescent protein published in 1996, derived from Aequorea victoria.
   5445..5463    -  promoter       T7 promoter: promoter for bacteriophage T7 RNA polymerase
   5466..5623    +  CDS            lacZα (fragment): LacZα fragment of β-galactosidase; lacZ fragment
   5627..6055    +  rep_origin     f1 ori (sequence partly withheld): f1 bacteriophage origin of replication; arrow indicates direction of (+) strand synthesis
   6068..6367    +  CDS            tnpA (fragment): TN5P_ECOLX - Also known as tnp. Experimental evidence at protein level: Swiss-Prot protein existence level 1. Mediates transposition of transposon Tn5 by a 'cut and paste' mechanism. First, the monomeric transposase binds the 19 bp inverted DNA repeats flanking the transposon. Then, dimerization of the DNA- bound transposase creates a synaptic DNA complex. After nicking of the first DNA strand, excision of the transposon proceeds through a series of intermediates. The transposase then mediates the insertion of the transposon at a new site by strand transfer. The activity of the wild- type tran
   6399..7190    +  CDS            neo: KKA2_KLEPN - Also known as kan, nptII. Experimental evidence at protein level: Swiss-Prot protein existence level 1. Resistance to kanamycin, neomycin, paromomycin, ribostamycin, butirosin and gentamicin B. From Klebsiella pneumoniae.
   7194..7210    +  promoter       AmpR promoter (fragment): bla
   7211..8071    +  CDS            AmpR: β-lactamase; bla; confers resistance to ampicillin, carbenicillin, and related antibiotics
>Addgene plasmid #242857 | pFS557 | addgene full sequence | sequence record 484506 | Addgene NGS Result
TTGAGATCCTTTTTTTCTGCGCGTAATCTGCTGCTTGCAAACAAAAAAACCACCGCTACCAGCGGTGGTT
TGTTTGCCGGATCAAGAGCTACCAACTCTTTTTCCGAAGGTAACTGGCTTCAGCAGAGCGCAGATACCAA
ATACTGTTCTTCTAGTGTAGCCGTAGTTAGGCCACCACTTCAAGAACTCTGTAGCACCGCCTACATACCT
CGCTCTGCTAATCCTGTTACCAGTGGCTGCTGCCAGTGGCGATAAGTCGTGTCTTACCGGGTTGGACTCA
AGACGATAGTTACCGGATAAGGCGCAGCGGTCGGGCTGAACGGGGGGTTCGTGCACACAGCCCAGCTTGG
AGCGAACGACCTACACCGAACTGAGATACCTACAGCGTGAGCTATGAGAAAGCGCCACGCTTCCCGAAGG
GAGAAAGGCGGACAGGTATCCGGTAAGCGGCAGGGTCGGAACAGGAGAGCGCACGAGGGAGCTTCCAGGG
GGAAACGCCTGGTATCTTTATAGTCCTGTCGGGTTTCGCCACCTCTGACTTGAGCGTCGATTTTTGTGAT
GCTCGTCAGGGGGGCGGAGCCTATGGAAAAACGCCAGCAACGCGGCCTTTTTACGGTTCCTGGCCTTTTG
CTGGCCTTTTGCTCACATGTTCTTTCCTGCGTTATCCCCTGATTCTGTGGATAACCGTATTACCGCCTTT
GAGTGAGCTGATACCGCTCGCCGCAGCCGAACGACCGAGCGCAGCGAGTCAGTGAGCGAGGAAGCGGAAG
AGCGCCCAATACGCAAACCGCCTCTCCCCGCGCGTTGGCCGATTCATTAATGCAGCTGGCACGACAGGTT
TCCCGACTGGAAAGCGGGCAGTGAGCGCAACGCAATTAATGTGAGTTAGCTCACTCATTAGGCACCCCAG
GCTTTACACTTTATGCTTCCGGCTCGTATGTTGTGTGGAATTGTGAGCGGATAACAATTTCACACAGGAA
ACAGCTATGACCATGATTACGCCAAGCTTGGTACCGAGCTCGGATCCACTAGTAACGGCCGCCAGTGTGC
TGGAATTCGCCCTTCGGATCCCCGGGTTAATTAAGGCGCGCCAGATCTGTTTAGCTTGCCTCGTCCCCGC
CGGGTCACCCGGCCAGCGACATGGAGGCCCAGAATACCCTCCTTGACAGTCTTGACGTGCGCAGCTCAGG
GGCATGATGTGACTGTCGCCCGTACATTTAGCCCATACATCCCCATGTATAATCATTTGCATCCATACAT
TTTGATGGCCGCACGGCGCGAAGCAAAAATTACGGCTCCTCGCTGCGGACCTGCGAGCAGGGAAACGCTC
CCCTCACAGACGCGTTGAATTGTCCCCACGCCGCGCCCCTGTAGAGAAATATAAAAGGTTAGGATTTGCC
ACTGAGGTTCTTCTTTCATATACTTCCTTTTAAAATCTTGCTAGGATACAGTTCTCACATCACATCCGAA
CATAAACAACCATGGGTAAAAAGCCTGAACTCACCGCGACGTCTGTCGAGAAGTTTCTGATCGAAAAGTT
CGACAGCGTCTCCGACCTGATGCAGCTCTCGGAGGGCGAAGAATCTCGTGCTTTCAGCTTCGATGTAGGA
GGGCGTGGATATGTCCTGCGGGTAAATAGCTGCGCCGATGGTTTCTACAAAGATCGTTATGTTTATCGGC
ACTTTGCATCGGCCGCGCTCCCGATTCCGGAAGTGCTTGACATTGGGGAATTCAGCGAGAGCCTGACCTA
TTGCATCTCCCGCCGTGCACAGGGTGTCACGTTGCAAGACCTGCCTGAAACCGAACTGCCCGCTGTTCTG
CAGCCGGTCGCGGAGGCCATGGATGCGATCGCTGCGGCCGATCTTAGCCAGACGAGCGGGTTCGGCCCAT
TCGGACCGCAAGGAATCGGTCAATACACTACATGGCGTGATTTCATATGCGCGATTGCTGATCCCCATGT
GTATCACTGGCAAACTGTGATGGACGACACCGTCAGTGCGTCCGTCGCGCAGGCTCTCGATGAGCTGATG
CTTTGGGCCGAGGACTGCCCCGAAGTCCGGCACCTCATGCACGCGGATTTCGGCTCCAACAATGTCCTGA
CGGACAATGGCCGCATAACAGCGGTCATTGACTGGAGCGAGGCGATGTTCGGGGATTCCCAATACGAGGT
CGCCAACATCTTCTTCTGGAGGCCGTGGTTGGCTTGTATGGAGCAGCAGACGCGCTACTTCGAGCGGAGG
CATCCGGAGCTTGCAGGATCGCCGCGGCTCCGGGCGTATATGCTCCGCATTGGTCTTGACCAACTCTATC
AGAGCTTGGTTGACGGCAATTTCGATGATGCAGCTTGGGCGCAGGGTCGATGCGACGCAATCGTCCGATC
CGGAGCCGGGACTGTCGGGCGTACACAAATCGCCCGCAGAAGCGCGGCCGTCTGGACCGATGGCTGTGTA
GAAGTACTCGCCGATAGTGGAAACCGACGCCCCAGCACTCGTCCGAGGGCAAAGGAATAATCAGTACTGA
CAATAAAAAGATTCTTGTTTTCAAGAACTTGTCATTTGTATAGTTTTTTTATATTGTAGTTGTTCTATTT
TAATCAAATGTTAGCGTGATTTATATTTTTTTTCGCCTCGACATCATCTGCCCAGATGCGAAGTTAAGTG
CGCAGAAAGTAATATCATGCGTCAATCGTATGTGAATGCTGGTCGCTATACTGCTGTCGATTCGATACTA
ACGCCGCCATCCCATTCGCCATTCAGGCTGCGCAACTGTTGGGAAGGGCGATCGGTGCGGGCCTCTTCGC
TATTACGCCAGCTGGCGAAAGGGGGATGTGCTGCAAGGCGATTAAGTTGGGTAACGCCAGGGTTTTCCCA
GTCACGACGTTGTAAAACGACGGCCAGTGAGCGCGCGTAATACGACTCACTATAGGGCGAATTGGTTAAG
ATCCACTTTCACATTTAAGTTGTTTTTCTAATCCGCATATGATCAATTCAAGGCCGAATAAGAAGGCTGG
CTCTGCACCTTGGTGATCAAATAATTCGATAGCTTGTCGTAATAATGGCGGCATACTATCAGTAGTAGGT
GTTTCCCTTTCTTCTTTAGCGACTTGATGCTCTTGATCTTCCAATACGCAACCTAAAGTAAAATGCCCCA
CAGCGCTGAGTGCATATAATGCATTCTCTAGTGAAAAACCTTGTTGGCATAAAAAGGCTAATTGATTTTC
GAGAGTTTCATACTGTTTTTCTGTAGGCCGTGTACCTAAATGTACTTTTGCTCCATCGCGATGACTTAGT
AAAGCACATCTAAAACTTTTAGCGTTATTACGTAAAAAATCTTGCCAGCTTTCCCCTTCTAAAGGGCAAA
AGTGAGTATGGTGCCTATCTAACATCTCAATGGCTAAGGCGTCGAGCAAAGCCCGCTTATTTTTTACATG
CCAATACAATGTAGGCTGCTCTACACCTAGCTTCTGGGCGAGTTTACGGGTTGTTAAACCTTCGATTCCG
ACCTCATTAAGCAGCTCTAATGCGCTGTTAATCACTTTACTTTTATCTAATCTAGACATATGAATTCGGG
GCCGCGGAGGCTGGATCGGTCCCGGTGTCTTCTATGGAGGTCAAAACAGCGTGGATGGCGTCTCCAGGCG
ATCTGACGGTTCACTAAACGAGCTCTGCTTATATAGACCTCCCACCGTACACGCCTACCGCCCATTTGCG
TCAATGGGGCGGAGTTGTTACGACATTTTGGAAAGTCCCGTTGATTTTGGTGCCAAAACAAACTCCCATT
GACGTCAATGGGGTGGAGACTTGGAAATCCCCGTGAGTCAAACCGCTATCCACGCCCATTGATGTACTGC
CAAAACCGCATCACCATGGTAATAGCGATGACTAATACGTAGATGTACTGCCAAGTAGGAAAGTCCCATA
AGGTCATGTACTGGGCATAATGCCAGGCGGGCCATTTACCGTCATTGACGTCAATAGGGGGCGTACTTGG
CATATGATACACTTGATGTACTGCCAAGTGGGCAGTTTACCGTAAATACTCCACCCATTGACGTCAATGG
AAAGTCCCTATTGGCGTTACTATGGGAACATACGTCATTATTGACGTCAATGGGCGGGGGTCGTTGGGCG
GTCAGCCAGGCGGGCCATTTACCGTAAGTTATGTAACGCGGAACTCCATATATGGGCTATGAACTAATGA
CCCCGTAATTGATTACTATTAATAACTAGTCAATAATCAATGTCAACATGGCGGTAATGTTGGACATGAG
CCAATATAAATGTACATATTATGATATGGATACAACGTATGCAATGGGCCAAGCTCCTCGACCCCCCGGG
CCCCATCTCTTGCCCCTTCTAAGCTCGCTGGACTCGCACATTGGCTACGGTGGCTCGCGTCGCTCGCTTG
GTCGCTCCTTCAACGTACCCTAACGTTCCGGTTAACGATTCTTAAAGAAGCGACCAATTTGTTCCACCGG
CTTCTGTGGGCTCAGGGGCATGTCATGGAAGATTGAGAGGATCGGCGCTTCCTCCAGGTATATATAGAGT
GTCCCTATCAGTGATAGAGACTTGTTTCAGTAAGAATCAATTAGTATTCTACAGTAAACATCGGCCGCTC
GGGCGCTAGCATGAGTAAAGGAGAAGAACTTTTCACTGGAGTTGTCCCAATTCTTGTTGAATTAGATGGT
GATGTTAATGGGCACAAATTTTCTGTCAGTGGAGAGGGTGAAGGTGATGCAACATACGGAAAACTTACCC
TTAAATTTATTTGCACTACTGGAAAACTACCTGTTCCATGGCCAACACTTGTCACTACTTTGGGTTATGG
TCTAATGTGCTTTGCTAGATACCCAGATCATATGAAACGGCATGACTTTTTCAAGAGTGCCATGCCCGAA
GGTTATGTACAGGAAAGAACTATATTTTTCAAAGATGACGGGAACTACAAGACACGTGCTGAAGTCAAGT
TTGAAGGTGATACCCTTGTTAATAGAATCGAGTTAAAAGGTATTGATTTTAAAGAAGATGGAAACATTCT
TGGACACAAATTGGAATACAACTATAACTCACACAATGTATACATCATGGCAGACAAACAAAAGAATGGA
ATCAAAGTTAACTTCAAAATTAGACACAACATTGAAGATGGAAGCGTTCAACTAGCAGACCATTATCAAC
AAAATACTCCAATTGGCGATGGCCCTGTCCTTTTACCAGACAACCATTACCTGTCCTATCAATCTAAGCT
TTCGAAAGATCCCAACGAAAAGAGAGACCACATGGTCCTTCTTGAGTTTGTAACAGCTGCTGGGATTACA
CATGGCATGGATGAACTATACAAAAGATCTTACAGTTTAAACGAGCTCGAATTCAAGGGCGAATTCTGCA
GATATCCATCACACTGGCGGCCGCTCGAGCATGCATCTAGAGGGCCCAATTCGCCCTATAGTGAGTCGTA
TTACAATTCACTGGCCGTCGTTTTACAACGTCGTGACTGGGAAAACCCTGGCGTTACCCAACTTAATCGC
CTTGCAGCACATCCCCCTTTCGCCAGCTGGCGTAATAGCGAAGAGGCCCGCACCGATCGCCCTTCCCAAC
AGTTGCGCAGCCTGAATGGCGAATGG
[124 nt withheld, positions 5627-5750]
C
[91 nt withheld, positions 5752-5842]
A
[49 nt withheld, positions 5844-5892]
CCTTTGACGTTGGAGTCCACGTTCTTT
[37 nt withheld, positions 5920-5956]
ACCCTATCTCGGTCTATTCTTTTGATTTATAAGGGATTTTGCCGATTTCGGCCTATTGGTTAAAAAATGA
GCTGATTTAACAAAAATTTAACGCGAATTTTAACAAAATTCAGGGCGCAAGGGCTGCTAAAGGAAGCGGA
ACACGTAGAAAGCCAGTCCGCAGAAACGGTGCTGACCCCGGATGAATGTCAGCTACTGGGCTATCTGGAC
AAGGGAAAACGCAAGCGCAAAGAGAAAGCAGGTAGCTTGCAGTGGGCTTACATGGCGATAGCTAGACTGG
GCGGTTTTATGGACAGCAAGCGAACCGGAATTGCCAGCTGGGGCGCCCTCTGGTAAGGTTGGGAAGCCCT
GCAAAGTAAACTGGATGGCTTTCTTGCCGCCAAGGATCTGATGGCGCAGGGGATCAAGATCTGATCAAGA
GACAGGATGAGGATCGTTTCGCATGATTGAACAAGATGGATTGCACGCAGGTTCTCCGGCCGCTTGGGTG
GAGAGGCTATTCGGCTATGACTGGGCACAACAGACAATCGGCTGCTCTGATGCCGCCGTGTTCCGGCTGT
CAGCGCAGGGGCGCCCGGTTCTTTTTGTCAAGACCGACCTGTCCGGTGCCCTGAATGAACTGCAGGACGA
GGCAGCGCGGCTATCGTGGCTGGCCACGACGGGCGTTCCTTGCGCAGCTGTGCTCGACGTTGTCACTGAA
GCGGGAAGGGACTGGCTGCTATTGGGCGAAGTGCCGGGGCAGGATCTCCTGTCATCCCACCTTGCTCCTG
CCGAGAAAGTATCCATCATGGCTGATGCAATGCGGCGGCTGCATACGCTTGATCCGGCTACCTGCCCATT
CGACCACCAAGCGAAACATCGCATCGAGCGAGCACGTACTCGGATGGAAGCCGGTCTTGTCGATCAGGAT
GATCTGGACGAAGAGCATCAGGGGCTCGCGCCAGCCGAACTGTTCGCCAGGCTCAAGGCGCGCATGCCCG
ACGGCGAGGATCTCGTCGTGACCCATGGCGATGCCTGCTTGCCGAATATCATGGTGGAAAATGGCCGCTT
TTCTGGATTCATCGACTGTGGCCGGCTGGGTGTGGCGGACCGCTATCAGGACATAGCGTTGGCTACCCGT
GATATTGCTGAAGAGCTTGGCGGCGAATGGGCTGACCGCTTCCTCGTGCTTTACGGTATCGCCGCTCCCG
ATTCGCAGCGCATCGCCTTCTATCGCCTTCTTGACGAGTTCTTCTGAATTGAAAAAGGAAGAGTATGAGT
ATTCAACATTTCCGTGTCGCCCTTATTCCCTTTTTTGCGGCATTTTGCCTTCCTGTTTTTGCTCACCCAG
AAACGCTGGTGAAAGTAAAAGATGCTGAAGATCAGTTGGGTGCACGAGTGGGTTACATCGAACTGGATCT
CAACAGCGGTAAGATCCTTGAGAGTTTTCGCCCCGAAGAACGTTTTCCAATGATGAGCACTTTTAAAGTT
CTGCTATGTGGCGCGGTATTATCCCGTATTGACGCCGGGCAAGAGCAACTCGGTCGCCGCATACACTATT
CTCAGAATGACTTGGTTGAGTACTCACCAGTCACAGAAAAGCATCTTACGGATGGCATGACAGTAAGAGA
ATTATGCAGTGCTGCCATAACCATGAGTGATAACACTGCGGCCAACTTACTTCTGACAACGATCGGAGGA
CCGAAGGAGCTAACCGCTTTTTTGCACAACATGGGGGATCATGTAACTCGCCTTGATCGTTGGGAACCGG
AGCTGAATGAAGCCATACCAAACGACGAGCGTGACACCACGATGCCTGTAGCAATGGCAACAACGTTGCG
CAAACTATTAACTGGCGAACTACTTACTCTAGCTTCCCGGCAACAATTAATAGACTGGATGGAGGCGGAT
AAAGTTGCAGGACCACTTCTGCGCTCGGCCCTTCCGGCTGGCTGGTTTATTGCTGATAAATCTGGAGCCG
GTGAGCGTGGGTCTCGCGGTATCATTGCAGCACTGGGGCCAGATGGTAAGCCCTCCCGTATCGTAGTTAT
CTACACGACGGGGAGTCAGGCAACTATGGATGAACGAAATAGACAGATCGCTGAGATAGGTGCCTCACTG
ATTAAGCATTGGTAACTGTCAGACCAAGTTTACTCATATATACTTTAGATTGATTTAAAACTTCATTTTT
AATTTAAAAGGATCTAGGTGAAGATCCTTTTTGATAATCTCATGACCAAAATCCCTTAACGTGAGTTTTC
GTTCCACTGAGCGTCAGACCCCGTAGAAAAGATCAAAGGATCTTC
